LOCUS       Exported 5108 bp ds-DNA circular SYN 12-MAY-2021
DEFINITION  The tet-responsive reporter pBI-MCS-EGFP (Addgene plasmid 16542) was
            modified to express YFP instead of GFP.
ACCESSION   .
VERSION     .
KEYWORDS    pBI-MCS-EYFP
SOURCE      synthetic DNA construct
  ORGANISM  synthetic DNA construct
REFERENCE   1 (bases 1 to 5108)
  AUTHORS   Daringer NM, Dudek RM, Schwarz KA, Leonard JN
  TITLE     Modular Extracellular Sensor Architecture for Engineering Mammalian
            Cell-based Devices.
  JOURNAL   ACS Synth Biol. 2014 Mar 11.
  PUBMED    24611683
REFERENCE   2 (bases 1 to 5108)
  AUTHORS   .
  TITLE     Direct Submission
  JOURNAL   Exported May 12, 2021 from SnapGene Server 1.1.58
            http://www.snapgene.com
FEATURES             Location/Qualifiers
     source          1..5108
                     /organism="synthetic DNA construct"
                     /mol_type="other DNA"
     protein_bind    135..405
                     /label=tetracycline response element
                     /bound_moiety="tetracycline repressor TetR"
                     /note="contains seven copies of the tetracycline operator
                     tetO"
     promoter        438..475
                     /label=minimal CMV promoter
                     /note="human cytomegalovirus (CMV) immediate early
                     promoter"
     intron          657..1229
                     /label=-beta-globin intron
                     /note="intron from rabbit beta-globin gene"
     primer_bind     complement(1361..1380)
                     /label=Bglob-pA-R
                     /note="Rabbit beta-globin polyA region, reverse primer"
     polyA_signal    1426..1481
                     /label=-beta-globin poly(A) signal
                     /note="rabbit beta-globin polyadenylation signal (Gil and
                     Proudfoot, 1987)"
     primer_bind     complement(1480..1499)
                     /label=rbglobpA-R
                     /note="Rabbit beta-globin polyA, reverse primer. Also
                     called rb-glob-pA-term-R"
     primer_bind     complement(1872..1889)
                     /label=L4440
                     /note="L4440 vector, forward primer"
     rep_origin      complement(2043..2631)
                     /direction=LEFT
                     /label=ori
                     /note="high-copy-number ColE1/pMB1/pBR322/pUC origin of
                     replication"
     primer_bind     complement(2123..2142)
                     /label=pBR322ori-F
                     /note="pBR322 origin, forward primer"
     CDS             complement(2802..3662)
                     /codon_start=1
                     /gene="bla"
                     /product="beta-lactamase"
                     /label=AmpR
                     /note="confers resistance to ampicillin, carbenicillin, and
                     related antibiotics"
                     /translation="MSIQHFRVALIPFFAAFCLPVFAHPETLVKVKDAEDQLGARVGYI
                     ELDLNSGKILESFRPEERFPMMSTFKVLLCGAVLSRIDAGQEQLGRRIHYSQNDLVEYS
                     PVTEKHLTDGMTVRELCSAAITMSDNTAANLLLTTIGGPKELTAFLHNMGDHVTRLDRW
                     EPELNEAIPNDERDTTMPVAMATTLRKLLTGELLTLASRQQLIDWMEADKVAGPLLRSA
                     LPAGWFIADKSGAGERGSRGIIAALGPDGKPSRIVVIYTTGSQATMDERNRQIAEIGAS
                     LIKHW"
     primer_bind     3425..3444
                     /label=Amp-R
                     /note="Ampicillin resistance gene, reverse primer"
     promoter        complement(3663..3767)
                     /gene="bla"
                     /label=AmpR promoter
     primer_bind     3835..3853
                     /label=pBRforEco
                     /note="pBR322 vectors, upsteam of EcoRI site, forward
                     primer"
     polyA_signal    4198..4332
                     /label=SV40 poly(A) signal
                     /note="SV40 polyadenylation signal"
     primer_bind     complement(4235..4254)
                     /label=SV40pA-R
                     /note="SV40 polyA, reverse primer"
     primer_bind     4289..4308
                     /label=EBV-rev
                     /note="SV40 polyA terminator, reverse primer"
     CDS             complement(4369..5088)
                     /codon_start=1
                     /product="enhanced YFP"
                     /label=EYFP
                     /note="mammalian codon-optimized"
                     /translation="MVSKGEELFTGVVPILVELDGDVNGHKFSVSGEGEGDATYGKLTL
                     KFICTTGKLPVPWPTLVTTFGYGLQCFARYPDHMKQHDFFKSAMPEGYVQERTIFFKDD
                     GNYKTRAEVKFEGDTLVNRIELKGIDFKEDGNILGHKLEYNYNSHNVYIMADKQKNGIK
                     VNFKIRHNIEDGSVQLADHYQQNTPIGDGPVLLPDNHYLSYQSALSKDPNEKRDHMVLL
                     EFVTAAGITLGMDELYK"
     primer_bind     complement(4414..4435)
                     /label=EGFP-C
                     /note="EGFP, forward primer"
     primer_bind     4763..4782
                     /label=EXFP-R
                     /note="For distinguishing EGFP variants, reverse primer"
     primer_bind     5022..5043
                     /label=EGFP-N
                     /note="EGFP, reverse primer"
ORIGIN
        1 tgcaggaatt ccgggccgcg gaggctggat cggtcccggt gtcttctatg gaggtcaaaa
       61 cagcgtggat ggcgtctcca ggcgatctga cggttcacta aacgagctct gcttatatag
      121 gtcgagttta ccactcccta tcagtgatag agaaaagtga aagtcgagtt taccactccc
      181 tatcagtgat agagaaaagt gaaagtcgag tttaccactc cctatcagtg atagagaaaa
      241 gtgaaagtcg agtttaccac tccctatcag tgatagagaa aagtgaaagt cgagtttacc
      301 actccctatc agtgatagag aaaagtgaaa gtcgagttta ccactcccta tcagtgatag
      361 agaaaagtga aagtcgagtt taccactccc tatcagtgat agagaaaagt gaaagtcgag
      421 ctcggtaccc gggtcgagta ggcgtgtacg gtgggaggcc tatataagca gagctcgttt
      481 agtgaaccgt cagatcgcct ggagacgcca tccacgctgt tttgacctcc atagaagaca
      541 ccgggaccga tccagcctcc gcggccccga attcgagctc ggtacccggg gatcctctag
      601 tcagctgacg cgtgctagcg cggcctcgac gatatctcta gactgagaac ttcagggtga
      661 gtttggggac ccttgattgt tctttctttt tcgctattga aaaattcatg ttatatggag
      721 ggggcaaagt tttcagggtg ttgtttagaa tgggaagatg tcccttgtat caccatggac
      781 cctcatgata attttgtttc tttcactttc tactctgttg acaaccattg tctcctctta
      841 ttttcttttc attttctgta acttttttcg ttaaacttta gcttgcattt gtaacgaatt
      901 tttaaattca ctttcgttta tttgtcagat tgtaagtact ttctctaatc actttttttt
      961 caaggcaatc agggtaatta tattgtactt cagcacagtt ttagagaaca attgttataa
     1021 ttaaatgata aggtagaata tttctgcata taaattctgg ctggcgtgga aatattctta
     1081 ttggtagaaa caactacatc ctggtaatca tcctgccttt ctctttatgg ttacaatgat
     1141 atacactgtt tgagatgagg ataaaatact ctgagtccaa accgggcccc tctgctaacc
     1201 atgttcatgc cttcttcttt ttcctacagc tcctgggcaa cgtgctggtt gttgtgctgt
     1261 ctcatcattt tggcaaagaa ttcactcctc aggtgcaggc tgcctatcag aaggtggtgg
     1321 ctggtgtggc caatgccctg gctcacaaat accactgaga tctttttccc tctgccaaaa
     1381 attatgggga catcatgaag ccccttgagc atctgacttc tgggtaataa aggaaattta
     1441 ttttcattgc aatagtgtgt gggaattttt tgtgtctctc actcggaagg acatatggga
     1501 gggcaaatca tttaaaacat cagaatgagt atttggttta gagtttggca acatatgcca
     1561 tatgctggct gccatgaaca aaggtggcta taaagaggtc atcagtatat gaaacagccc
     1621 cctgctgtcc attccttatt ccatagaaaa gccttgactt gaggttagat tttttttata
     1681 ttttgttttg tgttattttt ttctttaaca tccctaaaat tttccttaca tgttttacta
     1741 gccagatttt tcctcctctc ctgactactc ccagtcatag ctgtccctct tctcttatga
     1801 actcgactgc attaatgaat cggccaacgc gcggggagag gcggtttgcg tattgggcgc
     1861 tcttccgctt cctcgctcac tgactcgctg cgctcggtcg ttcggctgcg gcgagcggta
     1921 tcagctcact caaaggcggt aatacggtta tccacagaat caggggataa cgcaggaaag
     1981 aacatgtgag caaaaggcca gcaaaaggcc aggaaccgta aaaaggccgc gttgctggcg
     2041 tttttccata ggctccgccc ccctgacgag catcacaaaa atcgacgctc aagtcagagg
     2101 tggcgaaacc cgacaggact ataaagatac caggcgtttc cccctggaag ctccctcgtg
     2161 cgctctcctg ttccgaccct gccgcttacc ggatacctgt ccgcctttct cccttcggga
     2221 agcgtggcgc tttctcaatg ctcacgctgt aggtatctca gttcggtgta ggtcgttcgc
     2281 tccaagctgg gctgtgtgca cgaacccccc gttcagcccg accgctgcgc cttatccggt
     2341 aactatcgtc ttgagtccaa cccggtaaga cacgacttat cgccactggc agcagccact
     2401 ggtaacagga ttagcagagc gaggtatgta ggcggtgcta cagagttctt gaagtggtgg
     2461 cctaactacg gctacactag aaggacagta tttggtatct gcgctctgct gaagccagtt
     2521 accttcggaa aaagagttgg tagctcttga tccggcaaac aaaccaccgc tggtagcggt
     2581 ggtttttttg tttgcaagca gcagattacg cgcagaaaaa aaggatctca agaagatcct
     2641 ttgatctttt ctacggggtc tgacgctcag tggaacgaaa actcacgtta agggattttg
     2701 gtcatgagat tatcaaaaag gatcttcacc tagatccttt taaattaaaa atgaagtttt
     2761 aaatcaatct aaagtatata tgagtaaact tggtctgaca gttaccaatg cttaatcagt
     2821 gaggcaccta tctcagcgat ctgtctattt cgttcatcca tagttgcctg actccccgtc
     2881 gtgtagataa ctacgatacg ggagggctta ccatctggcc ccagtgctgc aatgataccg
     2941 cgagacccac gctcaccggc tccagattta tcagcaataa accagccagc cggaagggcc
     3001 gagcgcagaa gtggtcctgc aactttatcc gcctccatcc agtctattaa ttgttgccgg
     3061 gaagctagag taagtagttc gccagttaat agtttgcgca acgttgttgc cattgctaca
     3121 ggcatcgtgg tgtcacgctc gtcgtttggt atggcttcat tcagctccgg ttcccaacga
     3181 tcaaggcgag ttacatgatc ccccatgttg tgcaaaaaag cggttagctc cttcggtcct
     3241 ccgatcgttg tcagaagtaa gttggccgca gtgttatcac tcatggttat ggcagcactg
     3301 cataattctc ttactgtcat gccatccgta agatgctttt ctgtgactgg tgagtactca
     3361 accaagtcat tctgagaata gtgtatgcgg cgaccgagtt gctcttgccc ggcgtcaata
     3421 cgggataata ccgcgccaca tagcagaact ttaaaagtgc tcatcattgg aaaacgttct
     3481 tcggggcgaa aactctcaag gatcttaccg ctgttgagat ccagttcgat gtaacccact
     3541 cgtgcaccca actgatcttc agcatctttt actttcacca gcgtttctgg gtgagcaaaa
     3601 acaggaaggc aaaatgccgc aaaaaaggga ataagggcga cacggaaatg ttgaatactc
     3661 atactcttcc tttttcaata ttattgaagc atttatcagg gttattgtct catgagcgga
     3721 tacatatttg aatgtattta gaaaaataaa caaatagggg ttccgcgcac atttccccga
     3781 aaagtgccac ctgacgtcta agaaaccatt attatcatga cattaaccta taaaaatagg
     3841 cgtatcacga ggccctttcg tcttcactcg acgctggtcg agctgatact tcccgtccgc
     3901 caggggacat gccggcgatg ctgaaggtcg cgcgcattcc cgatgaagag gccggttacc
     3961 gcctgttgac ctggtgggac gggcagggcg ccgcccgagt cttgcctcgg cggcgggcgc
     4021 tctgctcatg gagcgcgcgt ccggggacct tgcacagata gcgtggtccg gccagacgac
     4081 gaggcttgca ggatcataat cagccatacc acatttgtag aggttttact tgctttaaaa
     4141 aacctcccac acctccccct gaacctgaaa cataaaatga atgcaattgt tgttgttaac
     4201 ttgtttattg cagcttataa tggttacaaa taaagcaata gcatcacaaa tttcacaaat
     4261 aaagcatttt tttcactgca ttctagttgt ggtttgtcca aactcatcaa tgtatcttat
     4321 catgtctgga tcctctagaa ctaggtcgac aagcttgata tcgaattctt acttgtacag
     4381 ctcgtccatg ccgagagtga tcccggcggc ggtcacgaac tccagcagga ccatgtgatc
     4441 gcgcttctcg ttggggtctt tgctcagggc ggactggtag ctcaggtagt ggttgtcggg
     4501 cagcagcacg gggccgtcgc cgatgggggt gttctgctgg tagtggtcgg cgagctgcac
     4561 gctgccgtcc tcgatgttgt ggcggatctt gaagttcacc ttgatgccgt tcttctgctt
     4621 gtcggccatg atatagacgt tgtggctgtt gtagttgtac tccagcttgt gccccaggat
     4681 gttgccgtcc tccttgaagt cgatgccctt cagctcgatg cggttcacca gggtgtcgcc
     4741 ctcgaacttc acctcggcgc gggtcttgta gttgccgtcg tccttgaaga agatggtgcg
     4801 ctcctggacg tagccttcgg gcatggcgga cttgaagaag tcgtgctgct tcatgtggtc
     4861 ggggtagcgg gcgaagcact gcaggccgta gccgaaggtg gtcacgaggg tgggccaggg
     4921 cacgggcagc ttgccggtgg tgcagatgaa cttcagggtc agcttgccgt aggtggcatc
     4981 gccctcgccc tcgccggaca cgctgaactt gtggccgttt acgtcgccgt ccagctcgac
     5041 caggatgggc accaccccgg tgaacagctc ctcgcccttg ctcaccatac tagttctaga
     5101 gcggccgc
//
