[The description below was written by a language model from this plasmid's Addgene catalogue record and the feature table of its GenBank file.]
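Description:
pBI-MCS-EYFP is a mammalian expression plasmid that serves as a tetracycline-responsive fluorescent reporter. It was made from the bidirectional vector pBI-MCS-EGFP by replacing the GFP coding sequence with a 720 bp, mammalian codon-optimized enhanced yellow fluorescent protein (EYFP) insert cloned between NotI and HindIII sites, both of which are retained. In bacteria it is maintained through a high-copy ColE1/pUC-type origin and selected with ampicillin via the beta-lactamase gene. No mammalian selection marker is annotated.

The regulatory core is a tetracycline response element containing seven tetO operator copies. On one side, the annotation shows a minimal CMV promoter followed by a rabbit beta-globin intron and beta-globin polyadenylation signal. No coding sequence is annotated in this arm, which fits the empty multiple cloning site implied by the plasmid name, where a gene of interest could be placed. On the other side of the response element, across the circular junction, EYFP lies in the opposite orientation and is terminated by an SV40 poly(A) signal. The catalogue lists the promoter as CMV, but the feature table annotates only one minimal CMV element, so the promoter directly driving EYFP is not explicitly marked. A second, divergent minimal promoter would be expected in a pBI-type design. Because minimal promoters have little activity on their own, expression depends on a tet-controlled transactivator binding the tetO array, so YFP fluorescence reports transactivator activity. The associated work concerns modular extracellular sensor architectures for engineered mammalian cells, where such a reporter would provide a readout. The held sequence record is 5108 bp, slightly shorter than the 5121 bp catalogue size.
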