Addgene plasmid #58855: pBI-MCS-EYFP
Purpose: The tet-responsive reporter pBI-MCS-EGFP (Addgene plasmid 16542) was modified to express YFP instead of GFP
Depositing lab: Joshua Leonard. Publication: Modular Extracellular Sensor Architecture for Engineering Mammalian Cell-based Devices. Daringer NM, Dudek RM, Schwarz KA, Leonard JN. ACS Synth Biol. 2014 Mar 11. 10.1021/sb400128g PubMed 24611683.
Backbone
  Vector backbone: pBI-MCS-EGFP
  Backbone size w/o insert (bp): 4401
  Total vector size (bp): 5121
  Vector type: Mammalian Expression
Growth in bacteria
  Bacterial resistance: Ampicillin, 100 μg/mL
  Growth temperature: 37°C
  Growth strain: Top10
  Copy number: Unknown
Gene/Insert
  Gene/Insert name: enhanced yellow fluorescent protein (alt name: EYFP)
  Species: Synthetic
  Insert size (bp): 720
  Promoter: CMV
  Cloning method: Restriction Enzyme; 5′ cloning site NotI (not destroyed); 3′ cloning site HindIII (not destroyed)
  Sequencing primers: 5′ ttacttgtacagctcgtccat; 3′ atggtgagcaagggcgaggag
Resource information
  A portion of this plasmid was derived from a plasmid made by: Backbone is addgene plasmid 16542, pBI-MCS-EGFP
Terms and licenses: Academic/Nonprofit Terms; Industry Terms: Not Available to Industry
How to cite: pBI-MCS-EYFP was a gift from Joshua Leonard (Addgene plasmid # 58855 ; http://n2t.net/addgene:58855 ; RRID:Addgene_58855)
