>Addgene plasmid #58855 | pBI-MCS-EYFP | addgene partial sequence | sequence record 97254 | EBV-rev 5'-GTGGTTTGTCCAAACTCATC-3'
GGTCGACAGCTTTTACTTGTACAGCTCGTCCATGCCGAGAGTGATCCCGGCGGCGGTCACGAACTCCAGC
AGGACCATGTGATCGCGCTTCTCGTTGGGGTCTTTGCTCAGGGCGGACTGGTAGCTCAGGTAGTGGTTGT
CGGGCAGCAGCACGGGGCCGTCGCCGATGGGGGTGTTCTGCTGGTAGTGGTCGGCGAGCTGCACGCTGCC
GTCCTCGATGTTGTGGCGGATCTTGAAGTTCACCTTGATGCCGTTCTTCTGCTTGTCGGCCATGATATAG
ACGTTGTGGCTGTTGTAGTTGTACTCCAGCTTGTGCCCCAGGATGTTGCCGTCCTCCTTGAAGTCGATGC
CCTTCAGCTCGATGCGGTTCACCAGGGTGTCGCCCTCGAACTTCACCTCGGCGCGGGTCTTGTAGTTGCC
GTCGTCCTTGAAGAAGATGGTGCGCTCCTGGACGTAGCCTTCGGGCATGGCGGACTTGAAGAAGTCGTGC
TGCTTCATGTGGTCGGGGTAGCGGGCGAAGCACTGCAGGCCGTAGCCGAAGGTGGTCACGAGGGTGGGCC
AGGGCACGGGCAGCTTGCCGGTGGTGCAGATGAACTTCAGGGTCAGCTTGCCGTAGGTGGCATCGCCCTC
GCCCTCGCCGGACACGCTGAACTTGTGGCCGTTTACGTCGCCGTCCAGCTCGACCAGGATGGGCACCACC
CCGGTGAACAGCTCCTCGCCCTTGCTCACCATACTAGTTCTAGAGCGGCCGCTGCAGGAATTCCGG
